LOCUS       Exported 8190 bp ds-DNA circular SYN 12-MAY-2021
DEFINITION  synthetic circular DNA
ACCESSION   .
VERSION     .
KEYWORDS    pLV.PGK.mLmx1a
SOURCE      synthetic DNA construct
  ORGANISM  synthetic DNA construct
REFERENCE   1 (bases 1 to 8190)
  AUTHORS   Pfisterer U, Kirkeby A, Torper O, Wood J, Nelander J, Dufour A,
            Bjorklund A, Lindvall O, Jakobsson J, Parmar M
  TITLE     Direct conversion of human fibroblasts to dopaminergic neurons.
  JOURNAL   Proc Natl Acad Sci U S A. 2011 Jun 21;108(25):10343-8. Epub 2011 Jun
            6.
  PUBMED    21646515
REFERENCE   2 (bases 1 to 8190)
  AUTHORS   .
  TITLE     Direct Submission
  JOURNAL   Exported May 12, 2021 from SnapGene Server 1.1.58
            http://www.snapgene.com
FEATURES             Location/Qualifiers
     source          1..8190
                     /organism="synthetic DNA construct"
                     /mol_type="other DNA"
     promoter        27..131
                     /gene="bla"
                     /label=AmpR promoter
     CDS             132..992
                     /codon_start=1
                     /gene="bla"
                     /product="beta-lactamase"
                     /label=AmpR
                     /note="confers resistance to ampicillin, carbenicillin, and
                     related antibiotics"
                     /translation="MSIQHFRVALIPFFAAFCLPVFAHPETLVKVKDAEDQLGARVGYI
                     ELDLNSGKILESFRPEERFPMMSTFKVLLCGAVLSRIDAGQEQLGRRIHYSQNDLVEYS
                     PVTEKHLTDGMTVRELCSAAITMSDNTAANLLLTTIGGPKELTAFLHNMGDHVTRLDRW
                     EPELNEAIPNDERDTTMPVAMATTLRKLLTGELLTLASRQQLIDWMEADKVAGPLLRSA
                     LPAGWFIADKSGAGERGSRGIIAALGPDGKPSRIVVIYTTGSQATMDERNRQIAEIGAS
                     LIKHW"
     primer_bind     complement(350..369)
                     /label=Amp-R
                     /note="Ampicillin resistance gene, reverse primer"
     rep_origin      1163..1751
                     /direction=RIGHT
                     /label=ori
                     /note="high-copy-number ColE1/pMB1/pBR322/pUC origin of
                     replication"
     primer_bind     1652..1671
                     /label=pBR322ori-F
                     /note="pBR322 origin, forward primer"
     primer_bind     1905..1922
                     /label=L4440
                     /note="L4440 vector, forward primer"
     protein_bind    2039..2060
                     /label=CAP binding site
                     /bound_moiety="E. coli catabolite activator protein"
                     /note="CAP binding activates transcription in the presence
                     of cAMP."
     promoter        2075..2105
                     /label=lac promoter
                     /note="promoter for the E. coli lac operon"
     protein_bind    2113..2129
                     /label=lac operator
                     /bound_moiety="lac repressor encoded by lacI"
                     /note="The lac repressor binds to the lac operator to
                     inhibit transcription in E. coli. This inhibition can be
                     relieved by adding lactose or
                     isopropyl-beta-D-thiogalactopyranoside (IPTG)."
     primer_bind     2118..2140
                     /label=M13/pUC Reverse
                     /note="In lacZ gene"
     primer_bind     2137..2153
                     /label=M13 rev
                     /note="common sequencing primer, one of multiple similar
                     variants"
     primer_bind     2137..2153
                     /label=M13 Reverse
                     /note="In lacZ gene. Also called M13-rev"
     primer_bind     2172..2192
                     /label=T3
                     /note="T3 promoter, forward primer"
     promoter        2174..2192
                     /label=T3 promoter
                     /note="promoter for bacteriophage T3 RNA polymerase"
     enhancer        2293..2672
                     /label=CMV enhancer
                     /note="human cytomegalovirus immediate early enhancer"
     promoter        2673..2876
                     /label=CMV promoter
                     /note="human cytomegalovirus (CMV) immediate early
                     promoter"
     primer_bind     2827..2847
                     /label=CMV-F
                     /note="Human CMV immediate early promoter, forward primer"
     LTR             2891..3071
                     /label=5' LTR (truncated)
                     /note="truncated 5' long terminal repeat (LTR) from HIV-1"
     misc_feature    3115..3240
                     /label=HIV-1 Psi
                     /note="packaging signal of human immunodeficiency virus
                     type 1"
     misc_feature    3733..3966
                     /label=RRE
                     /note="The Rev response element (RRE) of HIV-1 allows for
                     Rev-dependent mRNA export from the nucleus to the
                     cytoplasm."
     CDS             4151..4195
                     /codon_start=1
                     /product="antigenic peptide corresponding to amino acids
                     655 to 669 of the HIV envelope protein gp41 (Lutje Hulsik
                     et al., 2013)"
                     /label=gp41 peptide
                     /note="recognized by the 2H10 single-chain llama nanobody"
                     /translation="KNEQELLELDKWASL"
     misc_feature    4462..4579
                     /label=cPPT/CTS
                     /note="central polypurine tract and central termination
                     sequence of HIV-1"
     promoter        4626..5136
                     /label=hPGK promoter
                     /note="human phosphoglycerate kinase 1 promoter"
     primer_bind     5055..5073
                     /label=hPGK-F
                     /note="Human PGK promoter, forward primer"
     RBS             5204..5215
                     /note="strong bacterial ribosome binding site (Elowitz and
                     Leibler, 2000)"
     primer_bind     complement(6353..6373)
                     /label=WPRE-R
                     /note="WPRE, reverse primer"
     CDS             complement(6771..6782)
                     /codon_start=1
                     /product="Factor Xa recognition and cleavage site"
                     /label=Factor Xa site
                     /translation="IEGR"
     LTR             6931..7164
                     /label=3' LTR (Delta-U3)
                     /note="self-inactivating 3' long terminal repeat (LTR) from
                     HIV-1"
     polyA_signal    7236..7357
                     /label=SV40 poly(A) signal
                     /note="SV40 polyadenylation signal"
     primer_bind     complement(7273..7292)
                     /label=SV40pA-R
                     /note="SV40 polyA, reverse primer"
     primer_bind     7327..7346
                     /label=EBV-rev
                     /note="SV40 polyA terminator, reverse primer"
     rep_origin      7376..7511
                     /label=SV40 ori
                     /note="SV40 origin of replication"
     primer_bind     7438..7457
                     /label=SV40pro-F
                     /note="SV40 promoter/origin, forward primer"
     primer_bind     complement(7543..7562)
                     /label=T7
                     /note="T7 promoter, forward primer"
     promoter        complement(7544..7562)
                     /label=T7 promoter
                     /note="promoter for bacteriophage T7 RNA polymerase"
     primer_bind     complement(7572..7589)
                     /label=M13 Forward
                     /note="In lacZ gene. Also called M13-F20 or M13 (-21)
                     Forward"
     primer_bind     complement(7572..7588)
                     /label=M13 fwd
                     /note="common sequencing primer, one of multiple similar
                     variants"
     primer_bind     complement(7581..7603)
                     /label=M13/pUC Forward
                     /note="In lacZ gene"
     rep_origin      7733..8188
                     /direction=RIGHT
                     /label=f1 ori
                     /note="f1 bacteriophage origin of replication; arrow
                     indicates direction of (+) strand synthesis"
     primer_bind     complement(7820..7839)
                     /label=F1ori-R
                     /note="F1 origin, reverse primer"
     primer_bind     8030..8051
                     /label=F1ori-F
                     /note="F1 origin, forward primer"
ORIGIN
        1 caggtggcac ttttcgggga aatgtgcgcg gaacccctat ttgtttattt ttctaaatac
       61 attcaaatat gtatccgctc atgagacaat aaccctgata aatgcttcaa taatattgaa
      121 aaaggaagag tatgagtatt caacatttcc gtgtcgccct tattcccttt tttgcggcat
      181 tttgccttcc tgtttttgct cacccagaaa cgctggtgaa agtaaaagat gctgaagatc
      241 agttgggtgc acgagtgggt tacatcgaac tggatctcaa cagcggtaag atccttgaga
      301 gttttcgccc cgaagaacgt tttccaatga tgagcacttt taaagttctg ctatgtggcg
      361 cggtattatc ccgtattgac gccgggcaag agcaactcgg tcgccgcata cactattctc
      421 agaatgactt ggttgagtac tcaccagtca cagaaaagca tcttacggat ggcatgacag
      481 taagagaatt atgcagtgct gccataacca tgagtgataa cactgcggcc aacttacttc
      541 tgacaacgat cggaggaccg aaggagctaa ccgctttttt gcacaacatg ggggatcatg
      601 taactcgcct tgatcgttgg gaaccggagc tgaatgaagc cataccaaac gacgagcgtg
      661 acaccacgat gcctgtagca atggcaacaa cgttgcgcaa actattaact ggcgaactac
      721 ttactctagc ttcccggcaa caattaatag actggatgga ggcggataaa gttgcaggac
      781 cacttctgcg ctcggccctt ccggctggct ggtttattgc tgataaatct ggagccggtg
      841 agcgtgggtc tcgcggtatc attgcagcac tggggccaga tggtaagccc tcccgtatcg
      901 tagttatcta cacgacgggg agtcaggcaa ctatggatga acgaaataga cagatcgctg
      961 agataggtgc ctcactgatt aagcattggt aactgtcaga ccaagtttac tcatatatac
     1021 tttagattga tttaaaactt catttttaat ttaaaaggat ctaggtgaag atcctttttg
     1081 ataatctcat gaccaaaatc ccttaacgtg agttttcgtt ccactgagcg tcagaccccg
     1141 tagaaaagat caaaggatct tcttgagatc ctttttttct gcgcgtaatc tgctgcttgc
     1201 aaacaaaaaa accaccgcta ccagcggtgg tttgtttgcc ggatcaagag ctaccaactc
     1261 tttttccgaa ggtaactggc ttcagcagag cgcagatacc aaatactgtc cttctagtgt
     1321 agccgtagtt aggccaccac ttcaagaact ctgtagcacc gcctacatac ctcgctctgc
     1381 taatcctgtt accagtggct gctgccagtg gcgataagtc gtgtcttacc gggttggact
     1441 caagacgata gttaccggat aaggcgcagc ggtcgggctg aacggggggt tcgtgcacac
     1501 agcccagctt ggagcgaacg acctacaccg aactgagata cctacagcgt gagctatgag
     1561 aaagcgccac gcttcccgaa gggagaaagg cggacaggta tccggtaagc ggcagggtcg
     1621 gaacaggaga gcgcacgagg gagcttccag ggggaaacgc ctggtatctt tatagtcctg
     1681 tcgggtttcg ccacctctga cttgagcgtc gatttttgtg atgctcgtca ggggggcgga
     1741 gcctatggaa aaacgccagc aacgcggcct ttttacggtt cctggccttt tgctggcctt
     1801 ttgctcacat gttctttcct gcgttatccc ctgattctgt ggataaccgt attaccgcct
     1861 ttgagtgagc tgataccgct cgccgcagcc gaacgaccga gcgcagcgag tcagtgagcg
     1921 aggaagcgga agagcgccca atacgcaaac cgcctctccc cgcgcgttgg ccgattcatt
     1981 aatgcagctg gcacgacagg tttcccgact ggaaagcggg cagtgagcgc aacgcaatta
     2041 atgtgagtta gctcactcat taggcacccc aggctttaca ctttatgctt ccggctcgta
     2101 tgttgtgtgg aattgtgagc ggataacaat ttcacacagg aaacagctat gaccatgatt
     2161 acgccaagcg cgcaattaac cctcactaaa gggaacaaaa gctggagctg caagcttggc
     2221 cattgcatac gttgtatcca tatcataata tgtacattta tattggctca tgtccaacat
     2281 taccgccatg ttgacattga ttattgacta gttattaata gtaatcaatt acggggtcat
     2341 tagttcatag cccatatatg gagttccgcg ttacataact tacggtaaat ggcccgcctg
     2401 gctgaccgcc caacgacccc cgcccattga cgtcaataat gacgtatgtt cccatagtaa
     2461 cgccaatagg gactttccat tgacgtcaat gggtggagta tttacggtaa actgcccact
     2521 tggcagtaca tcaagtgtat catatgccaa gtacgccccc tattgacgtc aatgacggta
     2581 aatggcccgc ctggcattat gcccagtaca tgaccttatg ggactttcct acttggcagt
     2641 acatctacgt attagtcatc gctattacca tggtgatgcg gttttggcag tacatcaatg
     2701 ggcgtggata gcggtttgac tcacggggat ttccaagtct ccaccccatt gacgtcaatg
     2761 ggagtttgtt ttggcaccaa aatcaacggg actttccaaa atgtcgtaac aactccgccc
     2821 cattgacgca aatgggcggt aggcgtgtac ggtgggaggt ctatataagc agagctcgtt
     2881 tagtgaaccg gggtctctct ggttagacca gatctgagcc tgggagctct ctggctaact
     2941 agggaaccca ctgcttaagc ctcaataaag cttgccttga gtgcttcaag tagtgtgtgc
     3001 ccgtctgttg tgtgactctg gtaactagag atccctcaga cccttttagt cagtgtggaa
     3061 aatctctagc agtggcgccc gaacagggac ctgaaagcga aagggaaacc agagctctct
     3121 cgacgcagga ctcggcttgc tgaagcgcgc acggcaagag gcgaggggcg gcgactggtg
     3181 agtacgccaa aaattttgac tagcggaggc tagaaggaga gagatgggtg cgagagcgtc
     3241 agtattaagc gggggagaat tagatcgcga tgggaaaaaa ttcggttaag gccaggggga
     3301 aagaaaaaat ataaattaaa acatatagta tgggcaagca gggagctaga acgattcgca
     3361 gttaatcctg gcctgttaga aacatcagaa ggctgtagac aaatactggg acagctacaa
     3421 ccatcccttc agacaggatc agaagaactt agatcattat ataatacagt agcaaccctc
     3481 tattgtgtgc atcaaaggat agagataaaa gacaccaagg aagctttaga caagatagag
     3541 gaagagcaaa acaaaagtaa gaccaccgca cagcaagcgg ccgctgatct tcagacctgg
     3601 aggaggagat atgagggaca attggagaag tgaattatat aaatataaag tagtaaaaat
     3661 tgaaccatta ggagtagcac ccaccaaggc aaagagaaga gtggtgcaga gagaaaaaag
     3721 agcagtggga ataggagctt tgttccttgg gttcttggga gcagcaggaa gcactatggg
     3781 cgcagcctca atgacgctga cggtacaggc cagacaatta ttgtctggta tagtgcagca
     3841 gcagaacaat ttgctgaggg ctattgaggc gcaacagcat ctgttgcaac tcacagtctg
     3901 gggcatcaag cagctccagg caagaatcct ggctgtggaa agatacctaa aggatcaaca
     3961 gctcctgggg atttggggtt gctctggaaa actcatttgc accactgctg tgccttggaa
     4021 tgctagttgg agtaataaat ctctggaaca gatttggaat cacacgacct ggatggagtg
     4081 ggacagagaa attaacaatt acacaagctt aatacactcc ttaattgaag aatcgcaaaa
     4141 ccagcaagaa aagaatgaac aagaattatt ggaattagat aaatgggcaa gtttgtggaa
     4201 ttggtttaac ataacaaatt ggctgtggta tataaaatta ttcataatga tagtaggagg
     4261 cttggtaggt ttaagaatag tttttgctgt actttctata gtgaatagag ttaggcaggg
     4321 atattcacca ttatcgtttc agacccacct cccaaccccg aggggacccg acaggcccga
     4381 aggaatagaa gaagaaggtg gagagagaga cagagacaga tccattcgat tagtgaacgg
     4441 atctcgacgg tatcggttaa cttttaaaag aaaagggggg attggggggt acagtgcagg
     4501 ggaaagaata gtagacataa tagcaacaga catacaaact aaagaattac aaaaacaaat
     4561 tacaaaaatt caaaatttta tcgatcacga gactagcctc gagaagcttg atatcgaatt
     4621 cccacggggt tggggttgcg ccttttccaa ggcagccctg ggtttgcgca gggacgcggc
     4681 tgctctgggc gtggttccgg gaaacgcagc ggcgccgacc ctgggtctcg cacattcttc
     4741 acgtccgttc gcagcgtcac ccggatcttc gccgctaccc ttgtgggccc cccggcgacg
     4801 cttcctgctc cgcccctaag tcgggaaggt tccttgcggt tcgcggcgtg ccggacgtga
     4861 caaacggaag ccgcacgtct cactagtacc ctcgcagacg gacagcgcca gggagcaatg
     4921 gcagcgcgcc gaccgcgatg ggctgtggcc aatagcggct gctcagcggg gcgcgccgag
     4981 agcagcggcc gggaaggggc ggtgcgggag gcggggtgtg gggcggtagt gtgggccctg
     5041 ttcctgcccg cgcggtgttc cgcattctgc aagcctccgg agcgcacgtc ggcagtcggc
     5101 tccctcgttg accgaatcac cgacctctct ccccaggggg atccatgttg gacggcctga
     5161 agatggagga gaactttcaa agtgcgattg agacctcggc atctttctcc tctttgctgg
     5221 gcagagcggt gagccccaag tctgtctgcg agggctgtca gcgggtcatc tcggacaggt
     5281 ttctgctgcg gctcaacgac agcttctggc acgagcaatg cgtgcagtgt gcctcctgca
     5341 aagagcccct ggagaccacc tgcttctacc gggacaagaa gctctactgc aagtaccact
     5401 acgagaaact gtttgctgtc aaatgtgggg gctgcttcga ggccattgcg cccaatgagt
     5461 ttgtcatgcg tgcccagaag agcgtatacc acctgagctg cttctgctgc tgcgtctgtg
     5521 agcgacagct gcagaagggt gacgagtttg tcctgaagga gggccagctg ctctgcaaag
     5581 gggactatga gaaagaacgg gagctgctga gcctggtgag ccctgcggcc tcagactcag
     5641 gcaaaagcga tgatgaggag agcctttgca agtcagccca tggggcagga aaaggagcat
     5701 cagaggacgg caaggaccat aagcgaccca aacgtcccag aaccatcctg accactcagc
     5761 agaggagagc attcaaggcc tcgtttgaag tatcctccaa gccctgcaga aaggtgaggg
     5821 agactctggc tgcggagaca gggctgagtg tccgtgtggt tcaggtgtgg ttccagaacc
     5881 agcgagccaa gatgaagaag ctggcccggc gacagcagca acagcaacag gaccaacaga
     5941 acacccagag gctgacttct gctcagacaa atggtagtgg gaatgcgggc atggaaggga
     6001 tcatgaaccc ctatacaacg ttgcccaccc cacagcagct gctggccatt gaacagagcg
     6061 tctacaactc tgatcccttc cgacagggtc tcaccccacc ccagatgcct ggagatcaca
     6121 tgcaccccta tggtgctgaa cctcttttcc atgacttgga tagtgatgac acatctctca
     6181 gtaacctggg agactgcttc ctggcaacct cagaagctgg gcccctgcag tccagagtgg
     6241 gaaaccccat tgaccatctg tactccatgc agaattccta tttcacctct tgagtcgaca
     6301 atcaacctct ggattacaaa atttgtgaaa gattgactgg tattcttaac tatgttgctc
     6361 cttttacgct atgtggatac gctgctttaa tgcctttgta tcatgctatt gcttcccgta
     6421 tggctttcat tttctcctcc ttgtataaat cctggttgct gtctctttat gaggagttgt
     6481 ggcccgttgt caggcaacgt ggcgtggtgt gcactgtgtt tgctgacgca acccccactg
     6541 gttggggcat tgccaccacc tgtcagctcc tttccgggac tttcgctttc cccctcccta
     6601 ttgccacggc ggaactcatc gccgcctgcc ttgcccgctg ctggacaggg gctcggctgt
     6661 tgggcactga caattccgtg gtgttgtcgg ggaagctgac gtcctttcca tggctgctcg
     6721 cctgtgttgc cacctggatt ctgcgcggga cgtccttctg ctacgtccct tcggccctca
     6781 atccagcgga ccttccttcc cgcggcctgc tgccggctct agagcctctt ccgcgtcttc
     6841 gccttcccgg gtcgagctcg gtacctttaa gaccaatgac ttacaaggca gctgtagatc
     6901 ttagccactt tttaaaagaa aaggggggac tggaagggct aattcactcc caacgaagac
     6961 aagatctgct ttttgcttgt actgggtctc tctggttaga ccagatctga gcctgggagc
     7021 tctctggcta actagggaac ccactgctta agcctcaata aagcttgcct tgagtgcttc
     7081 aagtagtgtg tgcccgtctg ttgtgtgact ctggtaacta gagatccctc agaccctttt
     7141 agtcagtgtg gaaaatctct agcagtagta gttcatgtca tcttattatt cagtatttat
     7201 aacttgcaaa gaaatgaata tcagagagtg agaggaactt gtttattgca gcttataatg
     7261 gttacaaata aagcaatagc atcacaaatt tcacaaataa agcatttttt tcactgcatt
     7321 ctagttgtgg tttgtccaaa ctcatcaatg tatcttatca tgtctggctc tagctatccc
     7381 gcccctaact ccgcccagtt ccgcccattc tccgccccat ggctgactaa ttttttttat
     7441 ttatgcagag gccgaggccg cctcggcctc tgagctattc cagaagtagt gaggaggctt
     7501 ttttggaggc ctaggctttt gcgtcgagac gtacccaatt cgccctatag tgagtcgtat
     7561 tacgcgcgct cactggccgt cgttttacaa cgtcgtgact gggaaaaccc tggcgttacc
     7621 caacttaatc gccttgcagc acatccccct ttcgccagct ggcgtaatag cgaagaggcc
     7681 cgcaccgatc gcccttccca acagttgcgc agcctgaatg gcgaatggcg cgnnnnnnnn
     7741 nnnnnnnnnn nnnnnnnnnn nnnnnnnnnn nnnnnnnnnn nnnnnnnnnn nnnnnnnnnn
     7801 nnnnnnnnnn nnnnnnnnnn nnnnnnnnnn nnnnnnnnnn nnnnnnnnnn nnnnnncnnn
     7861 nnnnnnnnnn nnnnnnnnnn nnnnnnnnnn nnnnnnnnnn nnnnnnnnnn nnnnnnnnnn
     7921 nnnnnnnnnn nnnnnnnnnn nnnnnnnnan nnnnnnnnnn nnnnnnnnnn nnnnnnnnnn
     7981 nnnnnnnnnn nnnnnnnncc tttgacgttg gagtccacgt tctttaatag tggactcttg
     8041 ttccaaactg gaacaacact caaccctatc tcggtctatt cttttgattt ataagggatt
     8101 ttgccgattt cggcctattg gttaaaaaat gagctgattt aacaaaaatt taacgcgaat
     8161 tttaacaaaa tattaacgtt tacaatttcc
//
