[The description below was written by a language model from this plasmid's Addgene catalogue record and the feature table of its GenBank file.]
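Description:
pLV.PGK.mLmx1a is a third-generation-style, self-inactivating HIV-1 lentiviral transfer plasmid for expressing the mouse LIM homeobox transcription factor 1 alpha (Lmx1a) in mammalian cells. It is built on the pCCL-cppt-PGK-WPRE backbone and totals 8190 bp, consistent with a 7041 bp backbone plus the 1149 bp Lmx1a coding insert cloned between BamHI and SalI sites, both of which are retained. In bacteria it is maintained through a high-copy ColE1/pUC-type origin with ampicillin selection (bla). An f1 origin, an SV40 origin, and lac, T3 and T7 promoter remnants are carried over from the parental cloning vector.

The viral genome is transcribed in packaging cells from a CMV enhancer/promoter fused to a truncated 5' LTR, which makes genomic RNA production Tat-independent. The genome carries the Psi packaging signal, the Rev response element for nuclear export of unspliced RNA, and the cPPT/CTS, which improves nuclear import and transduction of non-dividing cells. The 3' LTR has a U3 deletion, so the integrated provirus lacks LTR promoter activity, and an SV40 poly(A) signal lies downstream of it. Expression of Lmx1a therefore depends on the internal human PGK promoter, a constitutive, moderate-strength promoter. The feature table does not annotate the Lmx1a open reading frame or the WPRE as features, but the gap after the PGK promoter, a WPRE primer site and the backbone name indicate that both are present, with the WPRE enhancing transcript expression. No tag, reporter or mammalian selection marker is recorded. The associated publication describes direct conversion of human fibroblasts to dopaminergic neurons, the context in which this vector delivers Lmx1a.
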