Addgene plasmid #33013: pLV.PGK.mLmx1a
Depositing lab: Malin Parmar. Depositing organization: Lund University. Publication: Direct conversion of human fibroblasts to dopaminergic neurons. Pfisterer U, Kirkeby A, Torper O, Wood J, Nelander J, Dufour A, Bjorklund A, Lindvall O, Jakobsson J, Parmar M. Proc Natl Acad Sci U S A. 2011 Jun 21;108(25):10343-8. Epub 2011 Jun 6. 10.1073/pnas.1105135108 PubMed 21646515.
Backbone
  Vector backbone: pCCL-cppt-PGK-WPRE
  Backbone manufacturer: Malin Parmar
  Backbone size w/o insert (bp): 7041
  Vector type: Mammalian Expression, Lentiviral
Growth in bacteria
  Bacterial resistance: Ampicillin, 100 μg/mL
  Growth temperature: 37°C
  Growth strain: Stbl3
  Copy number: Unknown
Gene/Insert
  Gene/Insert name: LIM homeobox transcription factor 1 alpha (alt name: Lmx1a)
  Species: M. musculus (mouse)
  Insert size (bp): 1149
  GenBank ID: NM_033652.5
  Entrez Gene: Lmx1a (a.k.a. Lmx1.1, dr, dreher, sst)
  Cloning method: Restriction Enzyme; 5′ cloning site BamHI (not destroyed); 3′ cloning site SalI (not destroyed)
  Sequencing primers: 5′ CAAGGCCTCGTTTGAAGTATCC; 3′ TGTCTCCGCAGCCAGAGTCT
Terms and licenses: Academic/Nonprofit Terms; Industry Terms: Not Available to Industry
How to cite: pLV.PGK.mLmx1a was a gift from Malin Parmar (Addgene plasmid # 33013 ; http://n2t.net/addgene:33013 ; RRID:Addgene_33013)
