>Addgene plasmid #33013 | pLV.PGK.mLmx1a | addgene partial sequence | sequence record 42657 | hPGK-F 5'-GTGTTCCGCATTCTGCAAG-3'
CGTTGACCGAATCACCGACCTCTCTCCCCAGGGGGATCCATGTTGGACGGCCTGAAGATGGAGGAGAACT
TTCAAAGTGCGATTGAGACCTCGGCATCTTTCTCCTCTTTGCTGGGCAGAGCGGTGAGCCCCAAGTCTGT
CTGCGAGGGCTGTCAGCGGGTCATCTCGGACAGGTTTCTGCTGCGGCTCAACGACAGCTTCTGGCACGAG
CAATGCGTGCAGTGTGCCTCCTGCAAAGAGCCCCTGGAGACCACCTGCTTCTACCGGGACAAGAAGCTCT
ACTGCAAGTACCACTACGAGAAACTGTTTGCTGTCAAATGTGGGGGCTGCTTCGAGGCCATTGCGCCCAA
TGAGTTTGTCATGCGTGCCCAGAAGAGCGTATACCACCTGAGCTGCTTCTGCTGCTGCGTCTGTGAGCGA
CAGCTGCAGAAGGGTGACGAGTTTGTCCTGAAGGAGGGCCAGCTGCTCTGCAAAGGGGACTATGAGAAAG
AACGGGAGCTGCTGAGCCTGGTGAGCCCTGCGGCCTCAGACTCAGGCAAAAGCGATGATGAGGAGAGCCT
TTGCAAGTCAGCCCATGGGGCAGGAAAAGGAGCATCAGAGGACGGCAAGGACCATAAGCGACCCAAACGT
CCCAGAACCATCCTGACCACTCAGCAGAGGAGAGCATTCAAGGCCTCGTTTGAAGTATCCTCCAAGCCCT
GCAGAAAGGTGAGGGAGACTCTGGCTGCAGAGACAGGGCTGAGTGTCCGTGTGGTTCAGGTATGGTTCCA
GAACCAGCGAGCCAAGATGAAGAAGCTGGCCCGGCGACAGCAGCAACAGCAACAGGACCAACAGAACACC
CAGAGGCTGACTTCTGCTCAGACAAATGGTAG
